>Addgene plasmid #76267 | CDKL1 gRNA (BRDN0001148660) | addgene full sequence | sequence record 185510 | Addgene Assembled Sequence
CCCGGGTGCAAAGATGGATAAAGTTTTAAACAGAGAGGAATCTTTGCAGCTAATGGACCTTCTAGGTCTT
GAAAGGAGTGGGAATTGGCTCCGGTGCCCGTCAGTGGGCAGAGCGCACATCGCCCACAGTCCCCGAGAAG
TTGGGGGGAGGGGTCGGCAATTGATCCGGTGCCTAGAGAAGGTGGCGCGGGGTAAACTGGGAAAGTGATG
TCGTGTACTGGCTCCGCCTTTTTCCCGAGGGTGGGGGAGAACCGTATATAAGTGCAGTAGTCGCCGTGAA
CGTTCTTTTTCGCAACGGGTTTGCCGCCAGAACACAGGTAAGTGCCGTGTGTGGTTCCCGCGGGCCTGGC
CTCTTTACGGGTTATGGCCCTTGCGTGCCTTGAATTACTTCCACCTGGCTGCAGTACGTGATTCTTGATC
CCGAGCTTCGGGTTGGAAGTGGGTGGGAGAGTTCGAGGCCTTGCGCTTAAGGAGCCCCTTCGCCTCGTGC
TTGAGTTGAGGCCTGGCCTGGGCGCTGGGGCCGCCGCGTGCGAATCTGGTGGCACCTTCGCGCCTGTCTC
GCTGCTTTCGATAAGTCTCTAGCCATTTAAAATTTTTGATGACCTGCTGCGACGCTTTTTTTCTGGCAAG
ATAGTCTTGTAAATGCGGGCCAAGATCTGCACACTGGTATTTCGGTTTTTGGGGCCGCGGGCGGCGACGG
GGCCCGTGCGTCCCAGCGCACATGTTCGGCGAGGCGGGGCCTGCGAGCGCGGCCACCGAGAATCGGACGG
GGGTAGTCTCAAGCTGGCCGGCCTGCTCTGGTGCCTGGCCTCGCGCCGCCGTGTATCGCCCCGCCCTGGG
CGGCAAGGCTGGCCCGGTCGGCACCAGTTGCGTGAGCGGAAAGATGGCCGCTTCCCGGCCCTGCTGCAGG
GAGCTCAAAATGGAGGACGCGGCGCTCGGGAGAGCGGGCGGGTGAGTCACCCACACAAAGGAAAAGGGCC
TTTCCGTCCTCAGCCGTCGCTTCATGTGACTCCACGGAGTACCGGGCGCCGTCCAGGCACCTCGATTAGT
TCTCGAGCTTTTGGAGTACGTCGTCTTTAGGTTGGGGGGAGGGGTTTTATGCGATGGAGTTTCCCCACAC
TGAGTGGGTGGAGACTGAAGTTAGGCCAGCTTGGCACTTGATGTAATTCTCCTTGGAATTTGCCCTTTTT
GAGTTTGGATCTTGGTTCATTCTCAAGCCTCAGACAGTGGTTCAAAGTTTTTTTCTTCCATTTCAGGTGT
CGTGACGTACGGCCACCATGACCGAGTACAAGCCCACGGTGCGCCTCGCCACCCGCGACGACGTCCCCAG
GGCCGTACGCACCCTCGCCGCCGCGTTCGCCGACTACCCCGCCACGCGCCACACCGTCGATCCGGACCGC
CACATCGAGCGGGTCACCGAGCTGCAAGAACTCTTCCTCACGCGCGTCGGGCTCGACATCGGCAAGGTGT
GGGTCGCGGACGACGGCGCCGCCGTGGCGGTCTGGACCACGCCGGAGAGCGTCGAAGCGGGGGCGGTGTT
CGCCGAGATCGGCCCGCGCATGGCCGAGTTGAGCGGTTCCCGGCTGGCCGCGCAGCAACAGATGGAAGGC
CTCCTGGCGCCGCACCGGCCCAAGGAGCCCGCGTGGTTCCTGGCCACCGTCGGAGTCTCGCCCGACCACC
AGGGCAAGGGTCTGGGCAGCGCCGTCGTGCTCCCCGGAGTGGAGGCGGCCGAGCGCGCCGGGGTGCCCGC
CTTCCTGGAGACCTCCGCGCCCCGCAACCTCCCCTTCTACGAGCGGCTCGGCTTCACCGTCACCGCCGAC
GTCGAGGTGCCCGAAGGACCGCGCACCTGGTGCATGACCCGCAAGCCCGGTGCCTGAACGCGTTAAGTCG
ACAATCAACCTCTGGATTACAAAATTTGTGAAAGATTGACTGGTATTCTTAACTATGTTGCTCCTTTTAC
GCTATGTGGATACGCTGCTTTAATGCCTTTGTATCATGCTATTGCTTCCCGTATGGCTTTCATTTTCTCC
TCCTTGTATAAATCCTGGTTGCTGTCTCTTTATGAGGAGTTGTGGCCCGTTGTCAGGCAACGTGGCGTGG
TGTGCACTGTGTTTGCTGACGCAACCCCCACTGGTTGGGGCATTGCCACCACCTGTCAGCTCCTTTCCGG
GACTTTCGCTTTCCCCCTCCCTATTGCCACGGCGGAACTCATCGCCGCCTGCCTTGCCCGCTGCTGGACA
GGGGCTCGGCTGTTGGGCACTGACAATTCCGTGGTGTTGTCGGGGAAATCATCGTCCTTTCCTTGGCTGC
TCGCCTGTGTTGCCACCTGGATTCTGCGCGGGACGTCCTTCTGCTACGTCCCTTCGGCCCTCAATCCAGC
GGACCTTCCTTCCCGCGGCCTGCTGCCGGCTCTGCGGCCTCTTCCGCGTCTTCGCCTTCGCCCTCAGACG
AGTCGGATCTCCCTTTGGGCCGCCTCCCCGCGTCGACTTTAAGACCAATGACTTACAAGGCAGCTGTAGA
TCTTAGCCACTTTTTAAAAGAAAAGGGGGGACTGGAAGGGCTAATTCACTCCCAACGAAGACAAGATCTG
CTTTTTGCTTGTACTGGGTCTCTCTGGTTAGACCAGATCTGAGCCTGGGAGCTCTCTGGCTAACTAGGGA
ACCCACTGCTTAAGCCTCAATAAAGCTTGCCTTGAGTGCTTCAAGTAGTGTGTGCCCGTCTGTTGTGTGA
CTCTGGTAACTAGAGATCCCTCAGACCCTTTTAGTCAGTGTGGAAAATCTCTAGCAGTACGTATAGTAGT
TCATGTCATCTTATTATTCAGTATTTATAACTTGCAAAGAAATGAATATCAGAGAGTGAGAGGAACTTGT
TTATTGCAGCTTATAATGGTTACAAATAAAGCAATAGCATCACAAATTTCACAAATAAAGCATTTTTTTC
ACTGCATTCTAGTTGTGGTTTGTCCAAACTCATCAATGTATCTTATCATGTCTGGCTCTAGCTATCCCGC
CCCTAACTCCGCCCATCCCGCCCCTAACTCCGCCCAGTTCCGCCCATTCTCCGCCCCATGGCTGACTAAT
TTTTTTTATTTATGCAGAGGCCGAGGCCGCCTCGGCCTCTGAGCTATTCCAGAAGTAGTGAGGAGGCTTT
TTTGGAGGCCTAGGGACGTACCCAATTCGCCCTATAGTGAGTCGTATTACGCGCGCTCACTGGCCGTCGT
TTTACAACGTCGTGACTGGGAAAACCCTGGCGTTACCCAACTTAATCGCCTTGCAGCACATCCCCCTTTC
GCCAGCTGGCGTAATAGCGAAGAGGCCCGCACCGATCGCCCTTCCCAACAGTTGCGCAGCCTGAATGGCG
AATGGG
[124 nt withheld, positions 3367-3490]
C
[91 nt withheld, positions 3492-3582]
A
[49 nt withheld, positions 3584-3632]
CCTTTGACGTTGGAGTCCACGTTCTTT
[37 nt withheld, positions 3660-3696]
ACCCTATCTCGGTCTATTCTTTTGATTTATAAGGGATTTTGCCGATTTCGGCCTATTGGTTAAAAAATGA
GCTGATTTAACAAAAATTTAACGCGAATTTTAACAAAATATTAACGCTTACAATTTAGGTGGCACTTTTC
GGGGAAATGTGCGCGGAACCCCTATTTGTTTATTTTTCTAAATACATTCAAATATGTATCCGCTCATGAG
ACAATAACCCTGATAAATGCTTCAATAATATTGAAAAAGGAAGAGTATGAGTATTCAACATTTCCGTGTC
GCCCTTATTCCCTTTTTTGCGGCATTTTGCCTTCCTGTTTTTGCTCACCCAGAAACGCTGGTGAAAGTAA
AAGATGCTGAAGATCAGTTGGGTGCACGAGTGGGTTACATCGAACTGGATCTCAACAGCGGTAAGATCCT
TGAGAGTTTTCGCCCCGAAGAACGTTTTCCAATGATGAGCACTTTTAAAGTTCTGCTATGTGGCGCGGTA
TTATCCCGTATTGACGCCGGGCAAGAGCAACTCGGTCGCCGCATACACTATTCTCAGAATGACTTGGTTG
AGTACTCACCAGTCACAGAAAAGCATCTTACGGATGGCATGACAGTAAGAGAATTATGCAGTGCTGCCAT
AACCATGAGTGATAACACTGCGGCCAACTTACTTCTGACAACGATCGGAGGACCGAAGGAGCTAACCGCT
TTTTTGCACAACATGGGGGATCATGTAACTCGCCTTGATCGTTGGGAACCGGAGCTGAATGAAGCCATAC
CAAACGACGAGCGTGACACCACGATGCCTGTAGCAATGGCAACAACGTTGCGCAAACTATTAACTGGCGA
ACTACTTACTCTAGCTTCCCGGCAACAATTAATAGACTGGATGGAGGCGGATAAAGTTGCAGGACCACTT
CTGCGCTCGGCCCTTCCGGCTGGCTGGTTTATTGCTGATAAATCTGGAGCCGGTGAGCGTGGGTCTCGCG
GTATCATTGCAGCACTGGGGCCAGATGGTAAGCCCTCCCGTATCGTAGTTATCTACACGACGGGGAGTCA
GGCAACTATGGATGAACGAAATAGACAGATCGCTGAGATAGGTGCCTCACTGATTAAGCATTGGTAACTG
TCAGACCAAGTTTACTCATATATACTTTAGATTGATTTAAAACTTCATTTTTAATTTAAAAGGATCTAGG
TGAAGATCCTTTTTGATAATCTCATGACCAAAATCCCTTAACGTGAGTTTTCGTTCCACTGAGCGTCAGA
CCCCGTAGAAAAGATCAAAGGATCTTCTTGAGATCCTTTTTTTCTGCGCGTAATCTGCTGCTTGCAAACA
AAAAAACCACCGCTACCAGCGGTGGTTTGTTTGCCGGATCAAGAGCTACCAACTCTTTTTCCGAAGGTAA
CTGGCTTCAGCAGAGCGCAGATACCAAATACTGTTCTTCTAGTGTAGCCGTAGTTAGGCCACCACTTCAA
GAACTCTGTAGCACCGCCTACATACCTCGCTCTGCTAATCCTGTTACCAGTGGCTGCTGCCAGTGGCGAT
AAGTCGTGTCTTACCGGGTTGGACTCAAGACGATAGTTACCGGATAAGGCGCAGCGGTCGGGCTGAACGG
GGGGTTCGTGCACACAGCCCAGCTTGGAGCGAACGACCTACACCGAACTGAGATACCTACAGCGTGAGCT
ATGAGAAAGCGCCACGCTTCCCGAAGGGAGAAAGGCGGACAGGTATCCGGTAAGCGGCAGGGTCGGAACA
GGAGAGCGCACGAGGGAGCTTCCAGGGGGAAACGCCTGGTATCTTTATAGTCCTGTCGGGTTTCGCCACC
TCTGACTTGAGCGTCGATTTTTGTGATGCTCGTCAGGGGGGCGGAGCCTATGGAAAAACGCCAGCAACGC
GGCCTTTTTACGGTTCCTGGCCTTTTGCTGGCCTTTTGCTCACATGTTCTTTCCTGCGTTATCCCCTGAT
TCTGTGGATAACCGTATTACCGCCTTTGAGTGAGCTGATACCGCTCGCCGCAGCCGAACGACCGAGCGCA
GCGAGTCAGTGAGCGAGGAAGCGGAAGAGCGCCCAATACGCAAACCGCCTCTCCCCGCGCGTTGGCCGAT
TCATTAATGCAGCTGGCACGACAGGTTTCCCGACTGGAAAGCGGGCAGTGAGCGCAACGCAATTAATGTG
AGTTAGCTCACTCATTAGGCACCCCAGGCTTTACACTTTATGCTTCCGGCTCGTATGTTGTGTGGAATTG
TGAGCGGATAACAATTTCACACAGGAAACAGCTATGACCATGATTACGCCAAGCGCGCAATTAACCCTCA
CTAAAGGGAACAAAAGCTGGAGCTGCAAGCTTAATGTAGTCTTATGCAATACTCTTGTAGTCTTGCAACA
TGGTAACGATGAGTTAGCAACATGCCTTACAAGGAGAGAAAAAGCACCGTGCATGCCGATTGGTGGAAGT
AAGGTGGTACGATCGTGCCTTATTAGGAAGGCAACAGACGGGTCTGACATGGATTGGACGAACCACTGAA
TTGCCGCATTGCAGAGATATTGTATTTAAGTGCCTAGCTCGATACATAAACGGGTCTCTCTGGTTAGACC
AGATCTGAGCCTGGGAGCTCTCTGGCTAACTAGGGAACCCACTGCTTAAGCCTCAATAAAGCTTGCCTTG
AGTGCTTCAAGTAGTGTGTGCCCGTCTGTTGTGTGACTCTGGTAACTAGAGATCCCTCAGACCCTTTTAG
TCAGTGTGGAAAATCTCTAGCAGTGGCGCCCGAACAGGGACTTGAAAGCGAAAGGGAAACCAGAGGAGCT
CTCTCGACGCAGGACTCGGCTTGCTGAAGCGCGCACGGCAAGAGGCGAGGGGCGGCGACTGGTGAGTACG
CCAAAAATTTTGACTAGCGGAGGCTAGAAGGAGAGAGATGGGTGCGAGAGCGTCAGTATTAAGCGGGGGA
GAATTAGATCGCGATGGGAAAAAATTCGGTTAAGGCCAGGGGGAAAGAAAAAATATAAATTAAAACATAT
AGTATGGGCAAGCAGGGAGCTAGAACGATTCGCAGTTAATCCTGGCCTGTTAGAAACATCAGAAGGCTGT
AGACAAATACTGGGACAGCTACAACCATCCCTTCAGACAGGATCAGAAGAACTTAGATCATTATATAATA
CAGTAGCAACCCTCTATTGTGTGCATCAAAGGATAGAGATAAAAGACACCAAGGAAGCTTTAGACAAGAT
AGAGGAAGAGCAAAACAAAAGTAAGACCACCGCACAGCAAGCGGCCGCTGATCTTCAGACCTGGAGGAGG
AGATATGAGGGACAATTGGAGAAGTGAATTATATAAATATAAAGTAGTAAAAATTGAACCATTAGGAGTA
GCACCCACCAAGGCAAAGAGAAGAGTGGTGCAGAGAGAAAAAAGAGCAGTGGGAATAGGAGCTTTGTTCC
TTGGGTTCTTGGGAGCAGCAGGAAGCACTATGGGCGCAGCGTCAATGACGCTGACGGTACAGGCCAGACA
ATTATTGTCTGGTATAGTGCAGCAGCAGAACAATTTGCTGAGGGCTATTGAGGCGCAACAGCATCTGTTG
CAACTCACAGTCTGGGGCATCAAGCAGCTCCAGGCAAGAATCCTGGCTGTGGAAAGATACCTAAAGGATC
AACAGCTCCTGGGGATTTGGGGTTGCTCTGGAAAACTCATTTGCACCACTGCTGTGCCTTGGAATGCTAG
TTGGAGTAATAAATCTCTGGAACAGATTTGGAATCACACGACCTGGATGGAGTGGGACAGAGAAATTAAC
AATTACACAAGCTTAATACACTCCTTAATTGAAGAATCGCAAAACCAGCAAGAAAAGAATGAACAAGAAT
TATTGGAATTAGATAAATGGGCAAGTTTGTGGAATTGGTTTAACATAACAAATTGGCTGTGGTATATAAA
ATTATTCATAATGATAGTAGGAGGCTTGGTAGGTTTAAGAATAGTTTTTGCTGTACTTTCTATAGTGAAT
AGAGTTAGGCAGGGATATTCACCATTATCGTTTCAGACCCACCTCCCAACCCCGAGGGGACCCAGAGAGG
GCCTATTTCCCATGATTCCTTCATATTTGCATATACGATACAAGGCTGTTAGAGAGATAATTAGAATTAA
TTTGACTGTAAACACAAAGATATTAGTACAAAATACGTGACGTAGAAAGTAATAATTTCTTGGGTAGTTT
GCAGTTTTAAAATTATGTTTTAAAATGGACTATCATATGCTTACCGTAACTTGAAAGTATTTCGATTTCT
TGGCTTTATATATCTTGTGGAAAGGACGAAACACCGTCGGGAAATCCGAATGCTCAGTTTTAGAGCTAGA
AATAGCAAGTTAAAATAAGGCTAGTCCGTTATCAACTTGAAAAAGTGGCACCGAGTCGGTGCTTTTTTAA
GCTTGGCGTAACTAGATCTTGAGACAAATGGCAGTATTCATCCACAATTTTAAAAGAAAAGGGGGGATTG
GGGGGTACAGTGCAGGGGAAAGAATAGTAGACATAATAGCAACAGACATACAAACTAAAGAATTACAAAA
ACAAATTACAAAAATTCAAAATTTTCGGGTTTATTACAGGGACAGCAGAGATCCACTTTGGCGCCGGCTC
GAGGGGG
Features (pLannotate 1.2.2; 29 found; start..end, strand, type, name):
     14..80      +  CDS            small t antigen (fragment): SV40 (simian virus 40) small t antigen
    106..317     +  promoter       EF-1α core promoter: core promoter for human elongation factor EF-1α
    318..1256    +  intron         EF-1α intron A: intron upstream of the start codon of human EF-1α
   1278..1877    +  CDS            PuroR (fragment): puromycin N-acetyltransferase; pac from Streptomyces; confers resistance to puromycin
   1893..2481    +  misc_feature   WPRE: woodchuck hepatitis virus posttranscriptional regulatory element
   2532..2551    +  misc_feature   cPPT/CTS (fragment): central polypurine tract and central termination sequence of HIV-1
   2553..2786    +  LTR            3' LTR (ΔU3): self-inactivating 3' long terminal repeat (LTR) from HIV-1
   2864..2985    +  polyA_signal   SV40 poly(A) signal: SV40 polyadenylation signal
   3025..3160    +  rep_origin     SV40 ori: SV40 origin of replication
   3181..3199    -  promoter       T7 promoter: promoter for bacteriophage T7 RNA polymerase
   3207..3362    +  CDS            lacZα (fragment): LacZα fragment of β-galactosidase; lacZ fragment
   3367..3795    +  rep_origin     f1 ori (sequence partly withheld): f1 bacteriophage origin of replication; arrow indicates direction of (+) strand synthesis
   3848..3952    +  promoter       AmpR promoter: bla
   3953..4813    +  CDS            AmpR: β-lactamase; bla; confers resistance to ampicillin, carbenicillin, and related antibiotics
   4984..5572    +  rep_origin     ori: high-copy-number ColE1/pMB1/pBR322/pUC origin of replication
   5755..5847    +  CDS            lacI (fragment): lac repressor; lacI; The lac repressor binds to the lac operator to inhibit transcription in E. coli. This inhibition can be relieved by adding lactose or isopropyl-β-D-thiogalactopyranoside (IPTG).
   5860..5881    +  protein_bind   CAP binding site: CAP binding activates transcription in the presence of cAMP. E. coli catabolite activator protein
   5896..5926    +  promoter       lac promoter: promoter for the E. coli lac operon
   5934..5950    +  protein_bind   lac operator: The lac repressor binds to the lac operator to inhibit transcription in E. coli. This inhibition can be relieved by adding lactose or isopropyl-β-D-thiogalactopyranoside (IPTG). lac repressor encoded by lacI
   5995..6013    +  promoter       T3 promoter: promoter for bacteriophage T3 RNA polymerase
   6041..6267    +  promoter       RSV promoter: Rous sarcoma virus enhancer/promoter
   6268..6448    +  LTR            5' LTR (truncated): truncated 5' long terminal repeat (LTR) from HIV-1
   6495..6620    +  misc_feature   HIV-1 Ψ: packaging signal of human immunodeficiency virus type 1
   6604..6967    +  CDS            HIV-1 gag (fragment): gag protein from human immunodeficiency virus 1; gag
   7113..7346    +  misc_feature   RRE: The Rev response element (RRE) of HIV-1 allows for Rev-dependent mRNA export from the nucleus to the cytoplasm.
   7723..7749    +  CDS            Rev (fragment): human immunodeficiency virus 1 (HIV-1) Rev protein; rev; enhances nuclear export of unspliced and incompletely spliced viral mRNAs
   7753..7993    +  promoter       U6 promoter: RNA polymerase III promoter for human U6 snRNA
   8023..8098    +  misc_RNA       gRNA scaffold: guide RNA scaffold for the Streptococcus pyogenes CRISPR/Cas9 system
   8154..8271    +  misc_feature   cPPT/CTS: central polypurine tract and central termination sequence of HIV-1
