[The description below was written by a language model from this plasmid's Addgene catalogue record and pLannotate feature annotations shown in this document.]
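Description:
CDKL1 gRNA (BRDN0001148660) is a third-generation lentiviral guide RNA plasmid built on the lentiGuide-Puro backbone and designed to target human CDKL1 (also known as KKIALRE or P42) for CRISPR-Cas9 editing in mammalian cells. It is maintained in E. coli through a high-copy ColE1/pUC-type origin with ampicillin selection from the β-lactamase gene. The backbone also carries an f1 origin, an SV40 origin and poly(A) signal, and leftover lac and T7/T3 promoter elements from the parental cloning vector.

The lentiviral transfer cassette begins with an RSV promoter fused to a truncated HIV-1 5' LTR, which makes genomic RNA production Tat-independent. This is followed by the Ψ packaging signal with a partial gag sequence, the Rev response element for nuclear export of the unspliced genome, and a cPPT/CTS that aids nuclear import. A self-inactivating ΔU3 3' LTR closes the cassette.

Two expression units sit between the LTRs. A human U6 RNA polymerase III promoter drives the CDKL1-specific spacer joined to the Streptococcus pyogenes gRNA scaffold. An EF-1α promoter with its intron A drives puromycin N-acetyltransferase, so transduced cells can be selected with puromycin. A WPRE follows the puromycin marker to boost transcript stability and expression.

The plasmid does not encode Cas9, so it must be used with a separate Cas9 lentivector or in cells that already express Cas9. The guide was designed against two CDKL1 reference transcripts. It is one member of a human kinome gRNA library produced alongside work on optimised sgRNA design, and is suited to gene knockout studies of this kinase.
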