Addgene plasmid #76267: CDKL1 gRNA (BRDN0001148660)
Purpose: 3rd generation lentiviral gRNA plasmid targeting human CDKL1
Depositing lab: John Doench & David Root. Depositing organization: Broad Institute. Publication: Optimized sgRNA design to maximize activity and minimize off-target effects of CRISPR-Cas9. Doench JG, Fusi N, Sullender M, Hegde M, Vaimberg EW, Donovan KF, Smith I, Tothova Z, Wilen C, Orchard R, Virgin HW, Listgarten J, Root DE. Nat Biotechnol. 2016 Jan 18. doi: 10.1038/nbt.3437. PubMed 26780180.
Backbone
  Vector backbone: lentiGuide-Puro
  Backbone manufacturer: Zhang Lab (Addgene plasmid # 52963)
  Vector type: Mammalian Expression, Lentiviral, CRISPR
  Selectable markers: Puromycin
Growth in bacteria
  Bacterial resistance: Ampicillin, 100 μg/mL
  Growth temperature: 37°C
  Growth strain: DH5alpha
  Copy number: High Copy
Gene/Insert
  Gene/Insert name: CDKL1 (alt names: CDKL1; NM_001282236.1)
  gRNA/shRNA sequence: TCGGGAAATCCGAATGCTCA
  Species: H. sapiens (human)
  Entrez Gene: CDKL1 (a.k.a. KKIALRE, P42)
  Promoter: hU6
  Cloning method: Unknown
  Sequencing primers: 5′ U6-F; 3′ pS2-R
Terms and licenses: Academic/Nonprofit Terms; Industry Terms: Not Available to Industry
Depositor comments: The gRNA was designed to target the following Genbank reference sequence(s): NM_001282236.1,NM_004196.4. Note that this plasmid does NOT contain Cas9. It should be used in conjunction with lentiCas9-Blast (Addgene #52962) or otherwise with cell lines already expressing Cas9. Browse the full kinome gRNA library at http://www.addgene.org/pooled-library/broadgpp-human-kinome/ or visit http://www.broadinstitute.org/rnai/public/ for detailed protocols and information.
How to cite: CDKL1 gRNA (BRDN0001148660) was a gift from John Doench & David Root (Addgene plasmid # 76267 ; http://n2t.net/addgene:76267 ; RRID:Addgene_76267)
