>Addgene plasmid #76267 | CDKL1 gRNA (BRDN0001148660) | depositor partial sequence | sequence record 143727 | Target Sequence
TCGGGAAATCCGAATGCTCA
