>Addgene plasmid #76267 | CDKL1 gRNA (BRDN0001148660) | addgene partial sequence | sequence record 185509 | hU6-F
AGAAAGTAATAATTTCTTGGGTAGTTTGCAGTTTTAAAATTATGTTTTAAAATGGACTATCATATGCTTA
CCGTAACTTGAAAGTATTTCGATTTCTTGGCTTTATATATCTTGTGGAAAGGACGAAACACCGTCGGGAA
ATCCGAATGCTCAGTTTTAGAGCTAGAAATAGCAAGTTAAAATAAGGCTAGTCCGTTATCAACTTGAAAA
AGTGGCACCGAGTCGGTGCTTTTTTAAGCTTGGCGTAACTAGATCTTGAGACAAATGGCAGTATTCATCC
ACAATTTTAAAAGAAAAGGGGGGATTGGGGGGTACAGTGCAGGGGAAAGAATAGTAGACATAATAGCAAC
AGACATACAAACTAAAGAATTACAAAAACAAATTACAAAAATTCAAAATTTTCGGGTTTATTACAGGGAC
AGCAGAGATCCACTTTGGCGCCGGCTCGAGGGGGCCCGGGTGCAAAGATGGATAAAGTTTTAAACAGAGA
GGAATCTTTGCAGCTAATGGACCTTCTAGGTCTTGAAAGGAGTGGGAATTGGCTCCGGTGCCCGTCAGTG
GGCAGAGCGC
